Addgene plasmid #70001: pRR-S5
Purpose: Mammalian expression of cytochrome p450 CYP2B6 variant
Depositing lab: Kathrin Klein. Depositing organization: Robert Bosch Gesellschaft für Medizinische Forschung mbH - Dr. Margarete Fischer-Bosch Institut für Klinische Pharmakologie. Publication: Novel CYP2B6 enzyme variants in a Rwandese population: functional characterization and assessment of in silico prediction tools. Radloff R, Gras A, Zanger UM, Masquelier C, Arumugam K, Karasi JC, Arendt V, Seguin-Devaux C, Klein K. Hum Mutat. 2013 May;34(5):725-34. doi: 10.1002/humu.22295. Epub 2013 Mar 11. PubMed 23418033.
Backbone
  Vector backbone: pcDNA3
  Backbone manufacturer: Invitrogen
  Backbone size w/o insert (bp): 5400
  Vector type: Mammalian Expression
  Selectable markers: Neomycin (select with G418)
Growth in bacteria
  Bacterial resistance: Ampicillin, 100 μg/mL
  Growth temperature: 37°C
  Growth strain: DH5alpha
  Copy number: High Copy
Gene/Insert
  Gene/Insert name: CYP2B6 (alt names: 2B6.183G; cytochrome P450, family 2, subfamily B, polypeptide 6)
  Species: H. sapiens (human)
  Insert size (bp): 1500
  Mutation: T548G (V183G)
  Entrez Gene: CYP2B6 (a.k.a. CPB6, CYP2B, CYP2B7, CYP2B7P, CYPIIB6, EFVM, IIB1, P450)
  Promoter: CMV
  Cloning method: Restriction Enzyme; 5′ cloning site BamHI (not destroyed); 3′ cloning site XbaI (not destroyed)
  Sequencing primers: 5′ CMV-F; 3′ BGH-rev
Terms and licenses: Academic/Nonprofit Terms; Industry Terms: Not Available to Industry
How to cite: pRR-S5 was a gift from Kathrin Klein (Addgene plasmid # 70001 ; http://n2t.net/addgene:70001 ; RRID:Addgene_70001)
