[The description below was written by a language model from this plasmid's Addgene catalogue record and pLannotate feature annotations shown in this document.]
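Description:
pRR-S5 is a mammalian expression plasmid built on the pcDNA3 backbone that carries a human cytochrome P450 2B6 (CYP2B6) cDNA with a single nucleotide change, T548G, producing the amino-acid substitution V183G. The roughly 1.5 kb coding sequence was inserted between the BamHI and XbaI sites of the polylinker, both of which remain intact. It sits downstream of the human cytomegalovirus immediate-early enhancer and promoter and upstream of the bovine growth hormone polyadenylation signal, an arrangement that gives strong constitutive transcription in transfected mammalian cells. No epitope tag or reporter is recorded, so the enzyme appears to be expressed in untagged form. T7 and SP6 phage promoters flank the insert, as is standard for this backbone, and could be used for in vitro transcription of either strand.

The assembled sequence is 6,853 nt. In E. coli the plasmid replicates from a high-copy ColE1/pUC-type origin and is selected with ampicillin through the β-lactamase gene. An f1 origin is also present and allows production of single-stranded DNA. For mammalian selection, a separate cassette drives the neomycin phosphotransferase gene from the SV40 enhancer/early promoter and ends in the SV40 poly(A) signal, so stable transfectants can be selected with G418. Several short annotations, including fragments of an HIV-1 LTR, ble, lacI and the bom region, are most likely backbone remnants or partial sequence matches rather than functional elements. The construct is intended for heterologous expression of this CYP2B6 variant. The associated publication concerns the functional characterization of novel CYP2B6 variants found in a Rwandese population and the assessment of in silico prediction tools.
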