Features (pLannotate 1.2.2; 21 found; start..end, strand, type, name):
     36..80      -  misc_feature   bom (fragment): basis of mobility region from pBR322
    235..614     +  enhancer       CMV enhancer: human cytomegalovirus immediate early enhancer
    615..818     +  promoter       CMV promoter: human cytomegalovirus (CMV) immediate early promoter
    814..847     +  LTR            5' LTR (truncated) (fragment): truncated 5' long terminal repeat (LTR) from HIV-1
    863..881     +  promoter       T7 promoter: promoter for bacteriophage T7 RNA polymerase
    913..2385    +  CDS            CYP2B6: CP2B6_HUMAN - Experimental evidence at protein level: Swiss-Prot protein existence level 1. Allele 2B6*9: Has low affinity for anandamide and can only produce 11,12 EpETrE-EAs. From Homo sapiens (Human).
   2405..2423    -  promoter       SP6 promoter: promoter for bacteriophage SP6 RNA polymerase
   2449..2673    +  polyA_signal   bGH poly(A) signal: bovine growth hormone polyadenylation signal
   2677..2698    +  promoter       SV40 promoter (fragment): SV40 enhancer and early promoter
   2719..3147    +  rep_origin     f1 ori (sequence partly withheld): f1 bacteriophage origin of replication; arrow indicates direction of (+) strand synthesis
   3161..3491    +  promoter       SV40 promoter: SV40 enhancer and early promoter
   3558..4349    +  CDS            neo: KKA2_KLEPN - Also known as kan, nptII. Experimental evidence at protein level: Swiss-Prot protein existence level 1. Resistance to kanamycin, neomycin, paromomycin, ribostamycin, butirosin and gentamicin B. From Klebsiella pneumoniae.
   4373..4531    +  CDS            ble (fragment): BLE_KLEPN - Experimental evidence at protein level: Swiss-Prot protein existence level 1. Binding protein with a strong affinity to the bleomycin family of antibiotics. Binds to CL990; an antimitotic-antibiotic compound. From Klebsiella pneumoniae.
   4526..4647    +  polyA_signal   SV40 poly(A) signal: SV40 polyadenylation signal
   4720..4736    -  protein_bind   lac operator: The lac repressor binds to the lac operator to inhibit transcription in E. coli. This inhibition can be relieved by adding lactose or isopropyl-β-D-thiogalactopyranoside (IPTG). lac repressor encoded by lacI
   4744..4774    -  promoter       lac promoter: promoter for the E. coli lac operon
   4789..4810    -  protein_bind   CAP binding site: CAP binding activates transcription in the presence of cAMP. E. coli catabolite activator protein
   4823..4915    -  CDS            lacI (fragment): lac repressor; lacI; The lac repressor binds to the lac operator to inhibit transcription in E. coli. This inhibition can be relieved by adding lactose or isopropyl-β-D-thiogalactopyranoside (IPTG).
   5098..5686    -  rep_origin     ori: high-copy-number ColE1/pMB1/pBR322/pUC origin of replication
   5857..6717    -  CDS            AmpR: β-lactamase; bla; confers resistance to ampicillin, carbenicillin, and related antibiotics
   6718..6822    -  promoter       AmpR promoter: bla
>Addgene plasmid #70001 | pRR-S5 | addgene full sequence | sequence record 126657 | Addgene assembled full plasmid sequence
GACGGATCGGGAGATCTCCCGATCCCCTATGGTCGACTCTCAGTACAATCTGCTCTGATGCCGCATAGTT
AAGCCAGTATCTGCTCCCTGCTTGTGTGTTGGAGGTCGCTGAGTAGTGCGCGAGCAAAATTTAAGCTACA
ACAAGGCAAGGCTTGACCGACAATTGCATGAAGAATCTGCTTAGGGTTAGGCGTTTTGCGCTGCTTCGCG
ATGTACGGGCCAGATATACGCGTTGACATTGATTATTGACTAGTTATTAATAGTAATCAATTACGGGGTC
ATTAGTTCATAGCCCATATATGGAGTTCCGCGTTACATAACTTACGGTAAATGGCCCGCCTGGCTGACCG
CCCAACGACCCCCGCCCATTGACGTCAATAATGACGTATGTTCCCATAGTAACGCCAATAGGGACTTTCC
ATTGACGTCAATGGGTGGACTATTTACGGTAAACTGCCCACTTGGCAGTACATCAAGTGTATCATATGCC
AAGTACGCCCCCTATTGACGTCAATGACGGTAAATGGCCCGCCTGGCATTATGCCCAGTACATGACCTTA
TGGGACTTTCCTACTTGGCAGTACATCTACGTATTAGTCATCGCTATTACCATGGTGATGCGGTTTTGGC
AGTACATCAATGGGCGTGGATAGCGGTTTGACTCACGGGGATTTCCAAGTCTCCACCCCATTGACGTCAA
TGGGAGTTTGTTTTGGCACCAAAATCAACGGGACTTTCCAAAATGTCGTAACAACTCCGCCCCATTGACG
CAAATGGGCGGTAGGCGTGTACGGTGGGAGGTCTATATAAGCAGAGCTCTCTGGCTAACTAGAGAACCCA
CTGCTTACTGGCTTATCGAAATTAATACGACTCACTATAGGGAGACCCAAGCTTGGTACCGAGCTCGGAT
CCATGGAACTCAGCGTCCTCCTCTTCCTTGCACTCCTCACAGGACTCTTGCTACTCCTGGTTCAGCGCCA
CCCTAACACCCATGACCGCCTCCCACCAGGGCCCCGCCCTCTGCCCCTTTTGGGAAACCTTCTGCAGATG
GATAGAAGAGGCCTACTCAAATCCTTTCTGAGGTTCCGAGAGAAATATGGGGACGTCTTCACGGTACACC
TGGGACCGAGGCCCGTGGTCATGCTGTGTGGAGTAGAGGCCATACGGGAGGCCCTTGTGGACAAGGCTGA
GGCCTTCTCTGGCCGGGGAAAAATCGCCATGGTCGACCCATTCTTCCGGGGATATGGTGTGATCTTTGCC
AATGGAAACCGCTGGAAGGTGCTTCGGCGATTCTCTGTGACCACTATGAGGGACTTCGGGATGGGAAAGC
GGAGTGTGGAGGAGCGGATTCAGGAGGAGGCTCAGTGTCTGATAGAGGAGCTTCGGAAATCCAAGGGGGC
CCTCATGGACCCCACCTTCCTCTTCCAGTCCATTACCGCCAACATCATCTGCTCCATCGGCTTTGGAAAA
CGATTCCACTACCAAGATCAAGAGTTCCTGAAGATGCTGAACTTGTTCTACCAGACTTTTTCACTCATCA
GCTCTGTATTCGGCCAGCTGTTTGAGCTCTTCTCTGGCTTCTTGAAATACTTTCCTGGGGCACACAGGCA
AGTTTACAAAAACCTGCAGGAAATCAATGCTTACATTGGCCACAGTGTGGAGAAGCACCGTGAAACCCTG
GACCCCAGCGCCCCCAAGGACCTCATCGACACCTACCTGCTCCACATGGAAAAAGAGAAATCCAACGCAC
ACAGTGAATTCAGCCACCAGAACCTCAACCTCAACACGCTCTCGCTCTTCTTTGCTGGCACTGAGACCAC
CAGCACCACTCTCCGCTACGGCTTCCTGCTCATGCTCAAATACCCTCATGTTGCAGAGAGAGTCTACAGG
GAGATTGAACAGGTGATTGGCCCACATCGCCCTCCAGAGCTTCATGACCGAGCCAAAATGCCATACACAG
AGGCAGTCATCTATGAGATTCAGAGATTTTCCGACCTTCTCCCCATGGGTGTGCCCCACATTGTCACCCA
ACACACCAGCTTCCGAGGGTACATCATCCCCAAGGACACAGAAGTATTTCTCATCCTGAGCACTGCTCTC
CATGACCCACACTACTTTGAAAAACCAGACGCCTTCAATCCTGACCACTTTCTGGATGCCAATGGGGCAC
TGAAAAAGACTGAAGCTTTTATCCCCTTCTCCTTAGGGAAGCGGATTTGTCTTGGTGAAGGCATCGCCCG
TGCGGAATTGTTCCTCTTCTTCACCACCATCCTCCAGAACTTCTCCATGGCCAGCCCCGTGGCCCCAGAA
GACATCGATCTGACACCCCAGGAGTGTGGTGTGGGCAAAATACCCCCAACATACCAGATCCGCTTCCTGC
CCCGCTGAGTCTAGAGGGCCCTATTCTATAGTGTCACCTAAATGCTAGAGCTCGCTGATCAGCCTCGACT
GTGCCTTCTAGTTGCCAGCCATCTGTTGTTTGCCCCTCCCCCGTGCCTTCCTTGACCCTGGAAGGTGCCA
CTCCCACTGTCCTTTCCTAATAAAATGAGGAAATTGCATCGCATTGTCTGAGTAGGTGTCATTCTATTCT
GGGGGGTGGGGTGGGGCAGGACAGCAAGGGGGAGGATTGGGAAGACAATAGCAGGCATGCTGGGGATGCG
GTGGGCTCTATGGCTTCTGAGGCGGAAAGAACCAGCTGGGGCTCTAGGGGGTATCCCC
[124 nt withheld, positions 2719-2842]
C
[32 nt withheld, positions 2844-2875]
CA
[57 nt withheld, positions 2878-2934]
A
[49 nt withheld, positions 2936-2984]
CCTTTGACGTTGGAGTCCACGTTCTTT
[37 nt withheld, positions 3012-3048]
ACCCTATCTCGGTCTATTCTTTTGATTTATAAGGGATTTTGGGGATTTCGGCCTATTGGTTAAAAAATGA
GCTGATTTAACAAAAATTTAACGCGAATTAATTCTGTGGAATGTGTGTCAGTTAGGGTGTGGAAAGTCCC
CAGGCTCCCCAGGCAGGCAGAAGTATGCAAAGCATGCATCTCAATTAGTCAGCAACCAGGTGTGGAAAGT
CCCCAGGCTCCCCAGCAGGCAGAAGTATGCAAAGCATGCATCTCAATTAGTCAGCAACCATAGTCCCGCC
CCTAACTCCGCCCATCCCGCCCCTAACTCCGCCCAGTTCCGCCCATTCTCCGCCCCATGGCTGACTAATT
TTTTTTATTTATGCAGAGGCCGAGGCCGCCTCTGCCTCTGAGCTATTCCAGAAGTAGTGAGGAGGCTTTT
TTGGAGGCCTAGGCTTTTGCAAAAAGCTCCCGGGAGCTTGTATATCCATTTTCGGATCTGATCAAGAGAC
AGGATGAGGATCGTTTCGCATGATTGAACAAGATGGATTGCACGCAGGTTCTCCGGCCGCTTGGGTGGAG
AGGCTATTCGGCTATGACTGGGCACAACAGACAATCGGCTGCTCTGATGCCGCCGTGTTCCGGCTGTCAG
CGCAGGGGCGCCCGGTTCTTTTTGTCAAGACCGACCTGTCCGGTGCCCTGAATGAACTGCAGGACGAGGC
AGCGCGGCTATCGTGGCTGGCCACGACGGGCGTTCCTTGCGCAGCTGTGCTCGACGTTGTCACTGAAGCG
GGAAGGGACTGGCTGCTATTGGGCGAAGTGCCGGGGCAGGATCTCCTGTCATCTCACCTTGCTCCTGCCG
AGAAAGTATCCATCATGGCTGATGCAATGCGGCGGCTGCATACGCTTGATCCGGCTACCTGCCCATTCGA
CCACCAAGCGAAACATCGCATCGAGCGAGCACGTACTCGGATGGAAGCCGGTCTTGTCGATCAGGATGAT
CTGGACGAAGAGCATCAGGGGCTCGCGCCAGCCGAACTGTTCGCCAGGCTCAAGGCGCGCATGCCCGACG
GCGAGGATCTCGTCGTGACCCATGGCGATGCCTGCTTGCCGAATATCATGGTGGAAAATGGCCGCTTTTC
TGGATTCATCGACTGTGGCCGGCTGGGTGTGGCGGACCGCTATCAGGACATAGCGTTGGCTACCCGTGAT
ATTGCTGAAGAGCTTGGCGGCGAATGGGCTGACCGCTTCCTCGTGCTTTACGGTATCGCCGCTCCCGATT
CGCAGCGCATCGCCTTCTATCGCCTTCTTGACGAGTTCTTCTGAGCGGGACTCTGGGGTTCGAAATGACC
GACCAAGCGACGCCCAACCTGCCATCACGAGATTTCGATTCCACCGCCGCCTTCTATGAAAGGTTGGGCT
TCGGAATCGTTTTCCGGGACGCCGGCTGGATGATCCTCCAGCGCGGGGATCTCATGCTGGAGTTCTTCGC
CCACCCCAACTTGTTTATTGCAGCTTATAATGGTTACAAATAAAGCAATAGCATCACAAATTTCACAAAT
AAAGCATTTTTTTCACTGCATTCTAGTTGTGGTTTGTCCAAACTCATCAATGTATCTTATCATGTCTGTA
TACCGTCGACCTCTAGCTAGAGCTTGGCGTAATCATGGTCATAGCTGTTTCCTGTGTGAAATTGTTATCC
GCTCACAATTCCACACAACATACGAGCCGGAAGCATAAAGTGTAAAGCCTGGGGTGCCTAATGAGTGAGC
TAACTCACATTAATTGCGTTGCGCTCACTGCCCGCTTTCCAGTCGGGAAACCTGTCGTGCCAGCTGCATT
AATGAATCGGCCAACGCGCGGGGAGAGGCGGTTTGCGTATTGGGCGCTCTTCCGCTTCCTCGCTCACTGA
CTCGCTGCGCTCGGTCGTTCGGCTGCGGCGAGCGGTATCAGCTCACTCAAAGGCGGTAATACGGTTATCC
ACAGAATCAGGGGATAACGCAGGAAAGAACATGTGAGCAAAAGGCCAGCAAAAGGCCAGGAACCGTAAAA
AGGCCGCGTTGCTGGCGTTTTTCCATAGGCTCCGCCCCCCTGACGAGCATCACAAAAATCGACGCTCAAG
TCAGAGGTGGCGAAACCCGACAGGACTATAAAGATACCAGGCGTTTCCCCCTGGAAGCTCCCTCGTGCGC
TCTCCTGTTCCGACCCTGCCGCTTACCGGATACCTGTCCGCCTTTCTCCCTTCGGGAAGCGTGGCGCTTT
CTCAATGCTCACGCTGTAGGTATCTCAGTTCGGTGTAGGTCGTTCGCTCCAAGCTGGGCTGTGTGCACGA
ACCCCCCGTTCAGCCCGACCGCTGCGCCTTATCCGGTAACTATCGTCTTGAGTCCAACCCGGTAAGACAC
GACTTATCGCCACTGGCAGCAGCCACTGGTAACAGGATTAGCAGAGCGAGGTATGTAGGCGGTGCTACAG
AGTTCTTGAAGTGGTGGCCTAACTACGGCTACACTAGAAGGACAGTATTTGGTATCTGCGCTCTGCTGAA
GCCAGTTACCTTCGGAAAAAGAGTTGGTAGCTCTTGATCCGGCAAACAAACCACCGCTGGTAGCGGTGGT
TTTTTTGTTTGCAAGCAGCAGATTACGCGCAGAAAAAAAGGATCTCAAGAAGATCCTTTGATCTTTTCTA
CGGGGTCTGACGCTCAGTGGAACGAAAACTCACGTTAAGGGATTTTGGTCATGAGATTATCAAAAAGGAT
CTTCACCTAGATCCTTTTAAATTAAAAATGAAGTTTTAAATCAATCTAAAGTATATATGAGTAAACTTGG
TCTGACAGTTACCAATGCTTAATCAGTGAGGCACCTATCTCAGCGATCTGTCTATTTCGTTCATCCATAG
TTGCCTGACTCCCCGTCGTGTAGATAACTACGATACGGGAGGGCTTACCATCTGGCCCCAGTGCTGCAAT
GATACCGCGAGACCCACGCTCACCGGCTCCAGATTTATCAGCAATAAACCAGCCAGCCGGAAGGGCCGAG
CGCAGAAGTGGTCCTGCAACTTTATCCGCCTCCATCCAGTCTATTAATTGTTGCCGGGAAGCTAGAGTAA
GTAGTTCGCCAGTTAATAGTTTGCGCAACGTTGTTGCCATTGCTACAGGCATCGTGGTGTCACGCTCGTC
GTTTGGTATGGCTTCATTCAGCTCCGGTTCCCAACGATCAAGGCGAGTTACATGATCCCCCATGTTGTGC
AAAAAAGCGGTTAGCTCCTTCGGTCCTCCGATCGTTGTCAGAAGTAAGTTGGCCGCAGTGTTATCACTCA
TGGTTATGGCAGCACTGCATAATTCTCTTACTGTCATGCCATCCGTAAGATGCTTTTCTGTGACTGGTGA
GTACTCAACCAAGTCATTCTGAGAATAGTGTATGCGGCGACCGAGTTGCTCTTGCCCGGCGTCAATACGG
GATAATACCGCGCCACATAGCAGAACTTTAAAAGTGCTCATCATTGGAAAACGTTCTTCGGGGCGAAAAC
TCTCAAGGATCTTACCGCTGTTGAGATCCAGTTCGATGTAACCCACTCGTGCACCCAACTGATCTTCAGC
ATCTTTTACTTTCACCAGCGTTTCTGGGTGAGCAAAAACAGGAAGGCAAAATGCCGCAAAAAAGGGAATA
AGGGCGACACGGAAATGTTGAATACTCATACTCTTCCTTTTTCAATATTATTGAAGCATTTATCAGGGTT
ATTGTCTCATGAGCGGATACATATTTGAATGTATTTAGAAAAATAAACAAATAGGGGTTCCGCGCACATT
TCCCCGAAAAGTGCCACCTGACGTC
