>Addgene plasmid #70001 | pRR-S5 | addgene partial sequence | sequence record 126655 | CMV-F 5'-CGCAAATGGGCGGTAGGCGTG-3'
CTATATAAGCAGAGCTCTCTGGCTAACTAGAGAACCCACTGCTTACTGGCTTATCGAAATTAATACGACT
CACTATAGGGAGACCCAAGCTTGGTACCGAGCTCGGATCCATGGAACTCAGCGTCCTCCTCTTCCTTGCA
CTCCTCACAGGACTCTTGCTACTCCTGGTTCAGCGCCACCCTAACACCCATGACCGCCTCCCACCAGGGC
CCCGCCCTCTGCCCCTTTTGGGAAACCTTCTGCAGATGGATAGAAGAGGCCTACTCAAATCCTTTCTGAG
GTTCCGAGAGAAATATGGGGACGTCTTCACGGTACACCTGGGACCGAGGCCCGTGGTCATGCTGTGTGGA
GTAGAGGCCATACGGGAGGCCCTTGTGGACAAGGCTGAGGCCTTCTCTGGCCGGGGAAAAATCGCCATGG
TCGACCCATTCTTCCGGGGATATGGTGTGATCTTTGCCAATGGAAACCGCTGGAAGGTGCTTCGGCGATT
CTCTGTGACCACTATGAGGGACTTCGGGATGGGAAAGCGGAGTGTGGAGGAGCGGATTCAGGAGGAGGCT
CAGTGTCTGATAGAGGAGCTTCGGAAATCCAAGGGGGCCCTCATGGACCCCACCTTCCTCTTCCAGTCCA
TTACCGCCAACATCATCTGCTCCATCGGCTTTGGAAAACGATTCCACTACCAAGATCAAGAGTTCCTGAA
GATGCTGAACTTGTTCTACCAGACTTTTTCACTCATCAGCTCTGTATTCGGCCAGCTGTTTGAGCTCTTC
TCTGGCTTCTTGAAATACTTTCCTGGGGCACACAGGCAAGTTTACAAAAACCTGCAGGAAATCAATGCTT
ACATTGGCCACAGTGTGGAGAAGCACCGTGAAACCCTGGACCCCAGCGCCCCCAAGGACCTCATCGACAC
CTACCTGCTCCACATGGAAAA
