>Addgene plasmid #70001 | pRR-S5 | addgene partial sequence | sequence record 126656 | BGH-rev 5'-TAGAAGGCACAGTCGAGG-3'
CATTTAGGTGACACTATAGAATAGGGCCCTCTAGACTCAGCGGGGCAGGAAGCGGATCTGGTATGTTGGG
GGTATTTTGCCCACACCACACTCCTGGGGTGTCAGATCGATGTCTTCTGGGGCCACGGGGCTGGCCATGG
AGAAGTTCTGGAGGATGGTGGTGAAGAAGAGGAACAATTCCGCACGGGCGATGCCTTCACCAAGACAAAT
CCGCTTCCCTAAGGAGAAGGGGATAAAAGCTTCAGTCTTTTTCAGTGCCCCATTGGCATCCAGAAAGTGG
TCAGGATTGAAGGCGTCTGGTTTTTCAAAGTAGTGTGGGTCATGGAGAGCAGTGCTCAGGATGAGAAATA
CTTCTGTGTCCTTGGGGATGATGTACCCTCGGAAGCTGGTGTGTTGGGTGACAATGTGGGGCACACCCAT
GGGGAGAAGGTCGGAAAATCTCTGAATCTCATAGATGACTGCCTCTGTGTATGGCATTTTGGCTCGGTCA
TGAAGCTCTGGAGGGCGATGTGGGCCAATCACCTGTTCAATCTCCCTGTAGACTCTCTCTGCAACATGAG
GGTATTTGAGCATGAGCAGGAAGCCGTAGCGGAGAGTGGTGCTGGTGGTCTCAGTGCCAGCAAAGAAGAG
CGAGAGCGTGTTGAGGTTGAGGTTCTGGTGGCTGAATTCACTGTGTGCGTTGGATTTCTCTTTTTCCATG
TGGAGCAGGTAGGTGTCGATGAGGTCCTTGGGGGCGCTGGGGTCCAGGGTTTCACGGTGCTTCTCCACAC
TGTGGCCAATGTAAGCATTGATTTCCTGCAGGTTTTTGTAAACTTGCCTGTGTGCCCCAGGAAAGTATTT
CAAGAAGCCAGAGAAGAGCTCAAACAGCTGGCCGAATACAGAGCTGATGAGTGAA
